Addgene plasmid #129352: pRSET-QUEEN 7mu A81I
Purpose: mutant of QUEEN-7mu
Depositing lab: Yasushi Okada. Depositing organization: RIKEN Center for Biosystems Dynamics Research, Kobe. Publication: Live cell imaging of metabolic heterogeneity by quantitative fluorescent ATP indicator protein, QUEEN-37C. Yaginuma H, Okada Y. bioRxiv 2021.10.08.463131 10.1101/2021.10.08.463131.
Backbone
  Vector backbone: pRSET B
  Vector type: Bacterial Expression
Growth in bacteria
  Bacterial resistance: Ampicillin, 100 μg/mL
  Growth temperature: 37°C
  Growth strain: DH5alpha
  Copy number: High Copy
Gene/Insert
  Gene/Insert name: QUEEN 7mu A81I
  Species: Synthetic
  Cloning method: Restriction Enzyme; 5′ cloning site Unknown (unknown if destroyed)
Terms and licenses: Academic/Nonprofit Terms; Industry Terms: Not Available to Industry
Depositor comments: Depositor Adm #1202 . Please visit https://www.biorxiv.org/content/10.1101/2021.10.08.463131v1 for bioRxiv preprint.
How to cite: pRSET-QUEEN 7mu A81I was a gift from Yasushi Okada (Addgene plasmid # 129352 ; http://n2t.net/addgene:129352 ; RRID:Addgene_129352)
