[The description below was written by a language model from this plasmid's Addgene catalogue record and pLannotate feature annotations shown in this document.]
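Description:
pRSET-QUEEN 7mu A81I is a roughly 4 kb bacterial expression plasmid built on the pRSET B backbone and carrying a point mutant of the synthetic fluorescent ATP indicator QUEEN-7mu. It is maintained in E. coli at high copy through a ColE1/pUC-type origin and selected with ampicillin via the β-lactamase gene and its own promoter. An f1 phage origin is also present, which in principle permits single-stranded DNA production. Short lacZα and lacI fragments detected in the annotation appear to be backbone remnants rather than functional genes.

Expression is driven by a T7 promoter followed by the strong T7 gene 10 ribosome binding site and is closed by a T7 terminator, so production requires a host that supplies T7 RNA polymerase. The open reading frame begins with the usual pRSET N-terminal leader: a short stretch annotated as a fragment of a His-containing composite tag (most likely the 6xHis tag), the T7 gene 10 leader peptide, and the Xpress epitope with its enterokinase cleavage site. These elements support purification, detection and tag removal. The sensor itself is annotated as a GFP-derived fluorescent protein (labelled cEGFP) inserted between two fragments of the bacterial F-type ATP synthase epsilon subunit (atpC), matched to thermophilic Geobacillus/Bacillus sequences. This arrangement is consistent with an indicator in which ATP binding to the epsilon subunit alters the fluorescence of the embedded fluorophore.

The record describes the construct only as a mutant of QUEEN-7mu. The name indicates an A81I substitution, but its effect on the sensor is not stated. The associated work concerns the development of quantitative ATP indicators for live-cell imaging, so this plasmid is probably used for recombinant expression and characterisation of a sensor variant.
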