Features (pLannotate 1.2.2; 16 found; start..end, strand, type, name):
      1..19      +  promoter       T7 promoter: promoter for bacteriophage T7 RNA polymerase
     51..73      +  RBS            RBS: efficient ribosome binding site from bacteriophage T7 gene 10 (Olins and Rangwala, 1989)
     93..113     +  CDS            capTEV™ (fragment): composite tag for in vivo biotinylation, TEV protease cleavage, and 6xHis tagging
    114..146     +  CDS            T7 tag (gene 10 leader): leader peptide from bacteriophage T7 gene 10 promotes efficient translation in E. coli
    150..173     +  CDS            Xpress™ tag: Xpress™ epitope tag, including an enterokinase recognition and cleavage site
    180..500     +  CDS            atpC (fragment): ATPE_GEOKA - Experimental evidence at protein level: Swiss-Prot protein existence level 1. Produces ATP from ADP in the presence of a proton gradient across the membrane. From Geobacillus kaustophilus (strain HTA426).
    519..1241    +  CDS            cEGFP: cEGFP is a basic (constitutively fluorescent) green fluorescent protein published in 2008, derived from Aequorea victoria.
   1248..1319    +  CDS            atpC (fragment): ATPE_BACP3 - Experimental evidence at protein level: Swiss-Prot protein existence level 1. Produces ATP from ADP in the presence of a proton gradient across the membrane. From Bacillus sp. (strain PS3).
   1340..1389    +  CDS            SET1 (fragment): solubility-enhancement tag derived from T7 phage gene 10B
   1397..1444    +  terminator     T7 terminator: transcription terminator for bacteriophage T7 RNA polymerase
   1470..1536    +  CDS            lacZα (fragment): LacZα fragment of β-galactosidase; lacZ fragment
   1541..1969    +  rep_origin     f1 ori (sequence partly withheld): f1 bacteriophage origin of replication; arrow indicates direction of (+) strand synthesis
   2022..2126    +  promoter       AmpR promoter: bla
   2127..2987    +  CDS            AmpR: β-lactamase; bla; confers resistance to ampicillin, carbenicillin, and related antibiotics
   3158..3746    +  rep_origin     ori: high-copy-number ColE1/pMB1/pBR322/pUC origin of replication
   3929..3982    +  CDS            lacI (fragment): lac repressor; lacI; The lac repressor binds to the lac operator to inhibit transcription in E. coli. This inhibition can be relieved by adding lactose or isopropyl-β-D-thiogalactopyranoside (IPTG).
>Addgene plasmid #129352 | pRSET-QUEEN 7mu A81I | addgene full sequence | sequence record 259259 | Addgene NGS Result
TAATACGACTCACTATAGGGAGACCACAACGGTTTCCCTCTAGAAATAATTTTGTTTAACTTTAAGAAGG
AGATATACATATGCGGGGTTCTCATCATCATCATCATCATGGTATGGCTAGCATGACTGGTGGACAGCAA
ATGGGTCGGGATCTGTACGACGATGACGATAAGGATCCGATGAAAACGATCCACGTGAGCGTCACTACTC
CTGATGGCCCGGTGTACGAAGACGATGTTGAAATGGTCAGCGTCAAAGCGAAAAGCGGCGAGCTCGGCAT
TTTGCCGGGGCACATTCCGCTTAAGGCCCCGCTCGAGATCAGCGCGGCCCGGCTGAAAAAAGGCGGCAAA
ACGCAATACATTGCCGTCAGCGGCGGCAATTTGGAAGTCCGCCCGGACAAAGTGACGATTAACGCTCAAA
TTGCTGAACGGGCGGAGGACATTGACGTCCTCCGCGCCAAAGCGGCGAAAGAGCGGGCGGAGCGCCGCCT
GCAAAGCCAGACCCGTTACAACAGCCACAACGTCTATATCATGGCCGACAAGCAGAAGAACGGCATCAAG
GTGAACTTCAAGATCCGCCACAACATCGAGGACGGCAGCGTGCAGCTCGCCGACCACTACCAGCAGAACA
CCCCCATCGGCGACGGCCCCGTGCTGCTGCCCGACAACCACTACCTGAGCACCCAGTCCAAGCTGAGCAA
AGACCCCAACGAGAAGCGCGATCACATGGTCCTGCTGGAGTTCGTGACCGCCGCCGGGATCACTCTCGGC
ATGGACGAGCTGTACAAGGGTGGCACCGGAGGGAGCATGGTGAGCAAGGGCGAGGAGCTGTTCACCGGGG
TGGTGCCCATCCTGGTCGAGCTGGACGGCGACGTAAACGGCCACAAGTTCAGCGTGTCCGGCGAGGGCGA
GGGCGATGCCACCTACGGCAAGCTGACCCTGAAGTTCATCTGCACCACCGGCAAGCTGCCCGTGCCCTGG
CCCACCCTCGTGACCACCCTGACCTACGGCGTGCAGTGCTTCAGCCGCTACCCCGACCACATGAAGCAGC
ACGACTTCTTCAAGTCCGCCATGCCCGAAGGCTACGTCCAGGAGCGCACCATCTTCTTCAAGGACGACGG
CAACTACAAGACCCGCGCCGAGGTGAAGTTCGAGGGCGACACCCTGGTGAACCGCATCGAGCTGAAGGGC
ATCGACTTCAAGGAGGACGGCAACATCCTGGGGCACAAGCTGGAGTACAACCTGGGTGACATCGACTTCA
AACGGGCCGAACTGGCGTTAAAACGCGCCATGAACCGTTTGAGCGTTGCGGAAATGAAGTGAATTCGAAG
CTTGATCCGGCTGCTAACAAAGCCCGAAAGGAAGCTGAGTTGGCTGCTGCCACCGCTGAGCAATAACTAG
CATAACCCCTTGGGGCCTCTAAACGGGTCTTGAGGGGTTTTTTGCTGAAAGGAGGAACTATATCCGGATC
TGGCGTAATAGCGAAGAGGCCCGCACCGATCGCCCTTCCCAACAGTTGCGCAGCCTGAATGGCGAATGGG
[124 nt withheld, positions 1541-1664]
C
[91 nt withheld, positions 1666-1756]
A
[49 nt withheld, positions 1758-1806]
CCTTTGACGTTGGAGTCCACGTTCTTT
[37 nt withheld, positions 1834-1870]
ACCCTATCTCGGTCTATTCTTTTGATTTATAAGGGATTTTGCCGATTTCGGCCTATTGGTTAAAAAATGA
GCTGATTTAACAAAAATTTAACGCGAATTTTAACAAAATATTAACGCTTACAATTTAGGTGGCACTTTTC
GGGGAAATGTGCGCGGAACCCCTATTTGTTTATTTTTCTAAATACATTCAAATATGTATCCGCTCATGAG
ACAATAACCCTGATAAATGCTTCAATAATATTGAAAAAGGAAGAGTATGAGTATTCAACATTTCCGTGTC
GCCCTTATTCCCTTTTTTGCGGCATTTTGCCTTCCTGTTTTTGCTCACCCAGAAACGCTGGTGAAAGTAA
AAGATGCTGAAGATCAGTTGGGTGCACGAGTGGGTTACATCGAACTGGATCTCAACAGCGGTAAGATCCT
TGAGAGTTTTCGCCCCGAAGAACGTTTTCCAATGATGAGCACTTTTAAAGTTCTGCTATGTGGCGCGGTA
TTATCCCGTATTGACGCCGGGCAAGAGCAACTCGGTCGCCGCATACACTATTCTCAGAATGACTTGGTTG
AGTACTCACCAGTCACAGAAAAGCATCTTACGGATGGCATGACAGTAAGAGAATTATGCAGTGCTGCCAT
AACCATGAGTGATAACACTGCGGCCAACTTACTTCTGACAACGATCGGAGGACCGAAGGAGCTAACCGCT
TTTTTGCACAACATGGGGGATCATGTAACTCGCCTTGATCGTTGGGAACCGGAGCTGAATGAAGCCATAC
CAAACGACGAGCGTGACACCACGATGCCTGTAGCAATGGCAACAACGTTGCGCAAACTATTAACTGGCGA
ACTACTTACTCTAGCTTCCCGGCAACAATTAATAGACTGGATGGAGGCGGATAAAGTTGCAGGACCACTT
CTGCGCTCGGCCCTTCCGGCTGGCTGGTTTATTGCTGATAAATCTGGAGCCGGTGAGCGTGGGTCTCGCG
GTATCATTGCAGCACTGGGGCCAGATGGTAAGCCCTCCCGTATCGTAGTTATCTACACGACGGGGAGTCA
GGCAACTATGGATGAACGAAATAGACAGATCGCTGAGATAGGTGCCTCACTGATTAAGCATTGGTAACTG
TCAGACCAAGTTTACTCATATATACTTTAGATTGATTTAAAACTTCATTTTTAATTTAAAAGGATCTAGG
TGAAGATCCTTTTTGATAATCTCATGACCAAAATCCCTTAACGTGAGTTTTCGTTCCACTGAGCGTCAGA
CCCCGTAGAAAAGATCAAAGGATCTTCTTGAGATCCTTTTTTTCTGCGCGTAATCTGCTGCTTGCAAACA
AAAAAACCACCGCTACCAGCGGTGGTTTGTTTGCCGGATCAAGAGCTACCAACTCTTTTTCCGAAGGTAA
CTGGCTTCAGCAGAGCGCAGATACCAAATACTGTTCTTCTAGTGTAGCCGTAGTTAGGCCACCACTTCAA
GAACTCTGTAGCACCGCCTACATACCTCGCTCTGCTAATCCTGTTACCAGTGGCTGCTGCCAGTGGCGAT
AAGTCGTGTCTTACCGGGTTGGACTCAAGACGATAGTTACCGGATAAGGCGCAGCGGTCGGGCTGAACGG
GGGGTTCGTGCACACAGCCCAGCTTGGAGCGAACGACCTACACCGAACTGAGATACCTACAGCGTGAGCT
ATGAGAAAGCGCCACGCTTCCCGAAGGGAGAAAGGCGGACAGGTATCCGGTAAGCGGCAGGGTCGGAACA
GGAGAGCGCACGAGGGAGCTTCCAGGGGGAAACGCCTGGTATCTTTATAGTCCTGTCGGGTTTCGCCACC
TCTGACTTGAGCGTCGATTTTTGTGATGCTCGTCAGGGGGGCGGAGCCTATGGAAAAACGCCAGCAACGC
GGCCTTTTTACGGTTCCTGGCCTTTTGCTGGCCTTTTGCTCACATGTTCTTTCCTGCGTTATCCCCTGAT
TCTGTGGATAACCGTATTACCGCCTTTGAGTGAGCTGATACCGCTCGCCGCAGCCGAACGACCGAGCGCA
GCGAGTCAGTGAGCGAGGAAGCGGAAGAGCGCCCAATACGCAAACCGCCTCTCCCCGCGCGTTGGCCGAT
TCATTAATGCAGGATCTCGATCCCGCGAAAT
